Addgene plasmid #89107: pCMV-hARdelta538-614
Purpose: mammalian expression of human androgen receptor with deletion of amino acids 538-614, deletion of AR DNA binding domain
Depositing lab: Elizabeth Wilson. Depositing organization: University of North Carolina at Chapel Hill. Publication: A ligand-dependent bipartite nuclear targeting signal in the human androgen receptor. Requirement for the DNA-binding domain and modulation by NH2-terminal and carboxyl-terminal sequences. Zhou ZX, Sar M, Simental JA, Lane MV, Wilson EM. J Biol Chem. 1994 May 6;269(18):13115-23. PubMed 8175737.
Backbone
  Vector backbone: pCMV5
  Vector type: Mammalian Expression
Growth in bacteria
  Bacterial resistance: Ampicillin, 100 μg/mL
  Growth temperature: 37°C
  Growth strain: DH5alpha
  Copy number: High Copy
Gene/Insert
  Gene/Insert name: hAR-538-614
  Species: H. sapiens (human)
  Insert size (bp): 2500
  Mutation: hAR delta 538-614
  Entrez Gene: AR (a.k.a. AIS, AR8, DHTR, HUMARA, HYSP1, KD, NR3C4, SBMA, SMAX1, TFM)
  Promoter: CMV
  Cloning method: Restriction Enzyme; 5′ cloning site unknown (unknown if destroyed); 3′ cloning site unknown (unknown if destroyed)
  Sequencing primers: 5′ CMV-F
Terms and licenses: Academic/Nonprofit Terms; Industry Terms: Not Available to Industry
How to cite: pCMV-hARdelta538-614 was a gift from Elizabeth Wilson (Addgene plasmid # 89107 ; http://n2t.net/addgene:89107 ; RRID:Addgene_89107)
