[The description below was written by a language model from this plasmid's Addgene catalogue record.]
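Description:
pCMV-hARdelta538-614 is a mammalian expression plasmid built on the pCMV5 backbone, carrying a mutant form of the human androgen receptor (AR, also known as NR3C4) under control of the CMV promoter, a strong constitutive viral promoter widely used for transient expression in cultured mammalian cells. In bacteria the plasmid is maintained at high copy number and selected with ampicillin. The record gives no feature table, so other backbone elements such as the bacterial origin, polyadenylation signal or any additional origins are not documented here. No mammalian selection marker, epitope tag or reporter fusion is listed either.

The insert, recorded as about 2.5 kb, encodes human AR with an internal deletion of amino acids 538-614, which removes the receptor's DNA-binding domain. By implication, the N-terminal region and the C-terminal portion of the protein are retained. The insert was placed in the vector by restriction enzyme cloning, but the sites used are recorded as unknown. A receptor lacking this domain would not be expected to bind androgen response elements, making the construct useful as a domain-deletion mutant alongside wild-type AR. The associated publication concerns a ligand-dependent bipartite nuclear targeting signal in the androgen receptor and the requirement for the DNA-binding domain in that process. This suggests that the plasmid is typically transfected into mammalian cells to examine how loss of this region affects androgen-dependent nuclear localisation and receptor function in structure-function studies.
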