>Addgene plasmid #89107 | pCMV-hARdelta538-614 | addgene partial sequence | sequence record 176135 | Addgene Partial NGS Result
GGCGGCGGCGGCGGCGGCGGCGGCGGCGGCGGCGGCGGCGGCGAGGCGGGAGCTGTAGCCCCCTACGGCT
ACACTCGGCCCCCTCAGGGGCTGGCGGGCCAGGAAAGCGACTTCACCGCACCTGATGTGTGGTACCCTGG
CGGCATGGTGAGCAGAGTGCCCTATCCCAGTCCCACTTGTGTCAAAAGCGAAATGGGCCCCTGGATGGAT
AGCTACTCCGGACCTTACGGGGACATGCGTCTTCGGAAATGTTATGAAGCAGGGATGACTCTGGGAGCCC
GGAAGCTGAAGAAACTTGGTAATCTGAAACTACAGGAGGAAGGAGAGGCTTCCAGCACCACCAGCCCCAC
TGAGGAGACAACCCAGAAGCTGACAGTGTCACACATTGAAGGCTATGAATGTCAGCCCATCTTTCTGAAT
GTCCTGGAAGCCATTGAGCCAGGTGTAGTGTGTGCTGGACACGACAACAACCAGCCCGACTCCTTTGCAG
CCTTGCTCTCTAGCCTCAATGAACTGGGAGAGAGACAGCTTGTACACGTGGTCAAGTGGGCCAAGGCCTT
GCCTGGCTTCCGCAACTTACACGTGGACGACCAGATGGCTGTCATTCAGTACTCCTGGATGGGGCTCATG
GTGTTTGCCATGGGCTGGCGATCCTTCACCAATGTCAACTCCAGGATGCTCTACTTCGCCCCTGATCTGG
TTTTCAATGAGTACCGCATGCACAAGTCCCGGATGTACAGCCAGTGTGTCCGAATGAGGCACCTCTCTCA
AGAGTTTGGATGGCTCCAAATCACCCCCCAGGAATTCCTGTGCATGAAAGCACTGCTACTCTTCAGCATT
ATTCCAGTGGATGGGCTGAAAAATCAAAAATTCTTTGATGAACTTCGAATGAACTACATCAAGGAACTCG
ATCGTATCATTGCATGCAAAAGAAAAAATCCCACATCCTGCTCAAGACGCTTCTACCAGCTCACCAAGCT
CCTGGACTCCGTGCAGCCTATTGCGAGAGAGCTGCATCAGTTCACTTTTGACCTGCTAATCAAGTCACAC
ATGGTGAGCGTGGACTTTCCGGAAATGATGGCAGAGATCATCTCTGTGCAAGTGCCCAAGATCCTTTCTG
GGAAAGTCAAGCCCATCTATTTCCACACCCAGTGAAGCATTGGAAACCCTATTTCCCCACCCCAGCTCAT
GCCCCCTTTCAGATGTCTTCTGCCTGTTATAACTCTGCACTACTCCTCTGCAGTGCCTTGGGGAATTTCC
TCTATTGATGTACAGTCTGTCATGAGCTTGCATGCCTGCAGGTCGACTCTAGAGGATCCCGGGTGGCATC
CCTGTGACCCCTCCCCAGTGCCTCTCCTGGCCCTGGAAGTTGCCACTCCAGTGCCCACCAGCCTTGTCCT
AATAAAATTAAGTTGCATCATTTTGTCTGACTAGGTGTCCTTCTATAATATTATGGGGTGGAGGGGGGTG
GTATGGAGCAAGGGGCAAGTTGGGAAGACAACCTGTAGGGCCTGCGGGGTCTATTGGGAACCAAGCTGGA
GTGCAGTGGCACAATCTTGGCTCACTGCAATCTCCGCCTCCTGGGTTCAAGCGATTCTCCTGCCTCAGCC
TCCCGAGTTGTTGGGATTCCAGGCATGCATGACCAGGCTCAGCTAATTTTTGTTTTTTTGGTAGAGACGG
GGTTTCACCATATTGGCCAGGCTGGTCTCCAACTCCTAATCTCAGGTGATCTACCCACCTTGGCCTCCCA
AATTGCTGGGATTACAGGCGTGAACCACTGCTCCCTTCCCTGTCCTTCTGATTTTAAAATAACTATACCA
GCAGGAGGACGTCCAGACACAGCATAGGCTACCTGGCCATGCCCAACCGGTGGGACATTTGAGTTGCTTG
CTTGGCACTGTCCTCTCATGCGTTGGGTCCACTCAGTAGATGCCTGTTGAATTGGGTACGCGGCCAGCTT
GGCTGTGGAATGTGTGTCAGTTAGGGTGTGGAAAGTCCCCAGGCTCCCCAGCAGGCAGAAGTATGCAAAG
CATGCATCTCAATTAGTCAGCAACCAGGTGTGGAAAGTCCCCAGGCTCCCCAGCAGGCAGAAGTATGCAA
AGCATGCATCTCAATTAGTCAGCAACCATAGTCCCGCCCCTAACTCCGCCCATCCCGCCCCTAACTCCGC
CCAGTTCCGCCCATTCTCCGCCCCATGGCTGACTAATTTTTTTTATTTATGCAGAGGCCGAGGCCGCCTC
GGCCTCTGAGCTATTCCAGAAGTAGTGAGGAGGCTTTTTTGGAGGCCTAGGCTTTTGCAAAAAGCTCCTC
GAGGAACTGAAAAACCAGAAAGTTAATTCCCTATAGTGAGTCGTATTAAATTCGTAATCATGTCATAGCT
GTTTCCTGTGTGAAATTGTTATCCGCTCACAATTCCACACAACATACGAGCCGGAAGCATAAAGTGTAAA
GCCTGGGGTGCCTAATGAGTGAGCTAACTCACATTAATTGCGTTGCGCTCACTGCCCGCTTTCCAGTCGG
GAAACCTGTCGTGCCAGCTGCATTAATGAATCGGCCAACGCGCGGGGAGAGGCGGTTTGCGTATTGGGCG
CTCTTCCGCTTCCTCGCTCACTGACTCGCTGCGCTCGGTCGTTCGGCTGCGGCGAGCGGTATCAGCTCAC
TCAAAGGCGGTAATACGGTTATCCACAGAATCAGGGGATAACGCAGGAAAGAACATGTGAGCAAAAGGCC
AGCAAAAGGCCAGGAACCGTAAAAAGGCCGCGTTGCTGGCGTTTTTCCATAGGCTCCGCCCCCCTGACGA
GCATCACAAAAATCGACGCTCAAGTCAGAGGTGGCGAAACCCGACAGGACTATAAAGATACCAGGCGTTT
CCCCCTGGAAGCTCCCTCGTGCGCTCTCCTGTTCCGACCCTGCCGCTTACCGGATACCTGTCCGCCTTTC
TCCCTTCGGGAAGCGTGGCGCTTTCTCATAGCTCACGCTGTAGGTATCTCAGTTCGGTGTAGGTCGTTCG
CTCCAAGCTGGGCTGTGTGCACGAACCCCCCGTTCAGCCCGACCGCTGCGCCTTATCCGGTAACTATCGT
CTTGAGTCCAACCCGGTAAGACACGACTTATCGCCACTGGCAGCAGCCACTGGTAACAGGATTAGCAGAG
CGAGGTATGTAGGCGGTGCTACAGAGTTCTTGAAGTGGTGGCCTAACTACGGCTACACTAGAAGAACAGT
ATTTGGTATCTGCGCTCTGCTGAAGCCAGTTACCTTCGGAAAAAGAGTTGGTAGCTCTTGATCCGGCAAA
CAAACCACCGCTGGTAGCGGTGGTTTTTTTGTTTGCAAGCAGCAGATTACGCGCAGAAAAAAAGGATCTC
AAGAAGATCCTTTGATCTTTTCTACGGGGTCTGACGCTCAGTGGAACGAAAACTCACGTTAAGGGATTTT
GGTCATGAGATTATCAAAAAGGATCTTCACCTAGATCCTTTTAAATTAAAAATGAAGTTTTAAATCAATC
TAAAGTATATATGAGTAAACTTGGTCTGACAGTTACCAATGCTTAATCAGTGAGGCACCTATCTCAGCGA
TCTGTCTATTTCGTTCATCCATAGTTGCCTGACTCCCCGTCGTGTAGATAACTACGATACGGGAGGGCTT
ACCATCTGGCCCCAGTGCTGCAATGATACCGCGAGACCCACGCTCACCGGCTCCAGATTTATCAGCAATA
AACCAGCCAGCCGGAAGGGCCGAGCGCAGAAGTGGTCCTGCAACTTTATCCGCCTCCATCCAGTCTATTA
ATTGTTGCCGGGAAGCTAGAGTAAGTAGTTCGCCAGTTAATAGTTTGCGCAACGTTGTTGCCATTGCTAC
AGGCATCGTGGTGTCACGCTCGTCGTTTGGTATGGCTTCATTCAGCTCCGGTTCCCAACGATCAAGGCGA
GTTACATGATCCCCCATGTTGTGCAAAAAAGCGGTTAGCTCCTTCGGTCCTCCGATCGTTGTCAGAAGTA
AGTTGGCCGCAGTGTTATCACTCATGGTTATGGCAGCACTGCATAATTCTCTTACTGTCATGCCATCCGT
AAGATGCTTTTCTGTGACTGGTGAGTACTCAACCAAGTCATTCTGAGAATAGTGTATGCGGCGACCGAGT
TGCTCTTGCCCGGCGTCAATACGGGATAATACCGCGCCACATAGCAGAACTTTAAAAGTGCTCATCATTG
GAAAACGTTCTTCGGGGCGAAAACTCTCAAGGATCTTACCGCTGTTGAGATCCAGTTCGATGTAACCCAC
TCGTGCACCCAACTGATCTTCAGCATCTTTTACTTTCACCAGCGTTTCTGGGTGAGCAAAAACAGGAAGG
CAAAATGCCGCAAAAAAGGGAATAAGGGCGACACGGAAATGTTGAATACTCATACTCTTCCTTTTTCAAT
ATTATTGAAGCATTTATCAGGGTTATTGTCTCATGAGCGGATACATATTTGAATGTATTTAGAAAAATAA
ACAAATAGGGGTTCCGCGCACATTTCCCCGAAAAGTGCCACCTG
[124 nt withheld, positions 4525-4648]
C
[91 nt withheld, positions 4650-4740]
A
[49 nt withheld, positions 4742-4790]
CCTTTGACGTTGGAGTCCACGTTCTTT
[37 nt withheld, positions 4818-4854]
ACCCTATCTCGGTCTATTCTTTTGATTTATAAGGGATTTTGCCGATTTCGGCCTATTGGTTAAAAAATGA
GCTGATTTAACAAAAATTTAACGCGAATTTTAACAAAATATTAACGCTTACAATTTCCATTCGCCATTCA
GGCTGCGCAACTGTTGGGAAGGGCGATCGGTGCGGGCCTCTTCGCTATTACGCCAGCTGGCGAAAGGGGG
ATGTGCTGCAAGGCGATTAAGTTGGGTAACGCCAGGGTTTTCCCAGTCACGACGTTGTAAAACGACGGCC
AGTGCCAAGCTGATCTATACATTGAATCAATATTGGCAATTAGCCATATTAGTCATTGGTTATATAGCAT
AAATCAATATTGGCTATTGGCCATTGCATACGTTGTATCTATATCATAATATGTACATTTATATTGGCTC
ATGTCCAATATGACCGCCATGTTGACATTGATTATTGACTAGTTATTAATAGTAATCAATTACGGGGTCA
TTAGTTCATAGCCCATATATGGAGTTCCGCGTTACATAACTTACGGTAAATGGCCCGCCTGGCTGACCGC
CCAACGACCCCCGCCCATTGACGTCAATAATGACGTATGTTCCCATAGTAACGCCAATAGGGACTTTCCA
TTGACGTCAATGGGTGGAGTATTTACGGTAAACTGCCCACTTGGCAGTACATCAAGTGTATCATATGCCA
AGTCCGCCCCCTATTGACGTCAATGACGGTAAATGGCCCGCCTGGCATTATGCCCAGTACATGACCTTAC
GGGACTTTCCTACTTGGCAGTACATCTACGTATTAGTCATCGCTATTACCATGGTGATGCGGTTTTGGCA
GTACACCAATGGGCGTGGATAGCGGTTTGACTCACGGGGATTTCCAAGTCTCCACCCCATTGACGTCAAT
GGGAGTTTGTTTTGGCACCAAAATCAACGGGACTTTCCAAAATGTCGTAATAACCCCGCCCCGTTGACGC
AAATGGGCGGTAGGCGTGTACGGTGGGAGGTCTATATAAGCAGAGCTCGTTTAGTGAACCGTCAGAATTC
AGATCTGTCCACCGTGTGTCTTCTTCTGCACGAGACTTTGAGGCTGTCAGAGCGCTTTTTGCGTGGTTGC
TCCCGCAAGTTTCCTTCTCTGGAGCTTCCCGCAGGTGGGCAGCTAGCTGCAGCGACTACCGCATCATCAC
AGCCTGTTGAACTCTTCTGAGCAAGAGAAGGGGAGGCGGGGTAAGGGAAGTAGGTGGAAGATTCAGCCAA
GCTCAAGGATGGAAGTGCAGTTAGGGCTGGGAAGGGTCTACCCTCGGCCGCCGTCCAAGACCTACCGAGG
AGCTTTCCAGAATCTGTTCCAGAGCGTGCGCGAAGTGATCCAGAACCCGGGCCCCAGGCACCCAGAGGCC
GCGAGCGCAGCACCTCCCGGCGCCAGTTTGCTGCTGCTGCAGCAGCAGCAGCAGCAGCAGCAGCAGCAGC
AGCAGCAGCAGCAGCAGCAGCAGCAGCAGCAGCAGCAGCAGCAAGAGACTAGCCCCAGGCAGCAGCAGCA
GCAGCAGGGTGAGGATGGTTCTCCCCAAGCCCATCGTAGAGGCCCCACAGGCTACCTGGTCCTGGATGAG
GAACAGCAACCTTCACAGCCGCAGTCGGCCCTGGAGTGCCACCCCGAGAGAGGTTGCGTCCCAGAGCCTG
GAGCCGCCGTGGCCGCCAGCAAGGGGCTGCCGCAGCAGCTGCCAGCACCTCCGGACGAGGATGACTCAGC
TGCCCCATCCACGTTGTCCCTGCTGGGCCCCACTTTCCCCGGCTTAAGCAGCTGCTCCGCTGACCTTAAA
GACATCCTGAGCGAGGCCAGCACCATGCAACTCCTTCAGCAACAGCAGCAGGAAGCAGTATCCGAAGGCA
GCAGCAGCGGGAGAGCGAGGGAGGCCTCGGGGGCTCCCACTTCCTCCAAGGACAATTACTTAGGGGGCAC
TTCGACCATTTCTGACAACGCCAAGGAGTTGTGTAAGGCAGTGTCGGTGTCCATGGGCCTGGGTGTGGAG
GCGTTGGAGCATCTGAGTCCAGGGGAACAGCTTCGGGGGGATTGCATGTACGCCCCACTTTTGGGAGTTC
CACCCGCTGTGCGTCCCACTCCTTGTGCCCCATTGGCCGAATGCAAAGGTTCTCTGCTAGACGACAGCGC
AGGCAAGAGCACTGAAGATACTGCTGAGTATTCCCCTTTCAAGGGAGGTTACACCAAAGGGCTAGAAGGC
GAGAGCCTAGGCTGCTCTGGCAGCGCTGCAGCAGGGAGCTCCGGGACACTTGAACTGCCGTCTACCCTGT
CTCTCTACAAGTCCGGAGCACTGGACGAGGCAGCTGCGTACCAGAGTCGCGACTACTACAACTTTCCACT
GGCTCTGGCCGGACCGCCGCCCCCTCCGCCGCCTCCCCATCCCCACGCTCGCATCAAGCTGGAGAACCCG
CTGGACTACGGCAGCGCCTGGGCGGCTGCGGCGGCGCAGTGCCGCTATGGGGACCTGGCGAGCCTGCATG
GCGCGGGTGCAGCGGGACCCGGTTCTGGGTCACCCTCAGCCGCCGCTTCCTCATCCTGGCACACTCTCTT
CACAGCCGAAGAAGGCCAGTTGTATGGACCGTGTGGTGGTGGTGGGGGTGGTGGCGGCGGCGGCGG
